>Addgene plasmid #31884 | psiCHECK-2-Rhoc-wt_3'UTR | addgene partial sequence | sequence record 36996 | psiCHECK2-F 5'-GTCCGCAACTACAACGCCTACCTT-3'
AANNGCTAGAGTTATCGAGTCCGACCCTGGGTTCTTTTCCAACGCTATTGTCGAGGGAGCTAAGAAGTTC
CCTAACACCGAGTTCGTGAAGGTGAAGGGCCTCCACTTCAGCCAGGAGGACGCTCCAGATGAAATGGGTA
AGTACATCAAGAGCTTCGTGGAGCGCGTGCTGAAGAACGAGCAGTAATTCTAGGCGATCGCTCGAGCTGA
GATCCCCAAGGCCTTTCCTACATGCCCCCTCCCTTCACAGGGGTACAGAAATTATCCCCCTACAACCCCA
GCCTCCTGAGGGCTCCATGCTGAAGGCTCCCACTTTCAGTTCCCTCCTGCCCAGGACTGCATTGTTTTCT
AGCCCCGAGGTGGTGGCACGGGCCCTCCCTCCCAGCGCTCTGGGAGCCACGCCTATGCCCTGCCCTTCCT
CAGGGCCCCTGGGGATCTTGCCCCCTTTGACCTTCCCCAAAGGATGGTCACACACCAGCACTTTATACAC
TTCTGGCTCACAGGAAAGTGTCTGCAGTAGGGGACCCAGAGTCCCAGGCCCCTGGAGTTGTTTTCGGCAG
GGGCCTTGTCTCTCACTGCATTTGGTCAGGGGGGCATGAATAAAGGCTACAGGCTCCAACGTGGCGGCCG
CTGGCCGCAATAAAATATCTTTATTTTCATTACATCTGTGTGTTGGTTTTTTGTGTGAGGATCTAAATGA
GTCTTCGGACCTCGCGGGGGCCGCTTAAGCGGTGGTTAGGGTTTGTCTGACGCGGGGGGAGGGGGAAGGA
ACGAAACACTCTCATTCGGAGGCGGCTCGGGGTTTGGTCTTGGTGGCCACGGGCACGCAGAAGAGCGCCG
CGATCCTCTTANGCACCCCCCCGCCCTCCGTGGAGNCGGGGTTTGGTCGNCGGGTGNNACTGGCGGCCGC
TGACTCGGGCGGGTCGCGCGCCCCAGATTGGAACTTTTTG
