[The description below was written by a language model from this plasmid's Addgene catalogue record.]
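Description:
psiCHECK-2-Rhoc-wt_3'UTR is a mammalian expression luciferase reporter plasmid built on the psiCHECK-2 backbone (6273 bp without insert). It is propagated in E. coli as a high-copy plasmid under ampicillin selection. The record does not include a feature table, so the origin of replication and other backbone elements are not itemised. psiCHECK-2 is generally known as a dual-luciferase vector in which a Renilla luciferase reporter is the experimental readout and a separately expressed firefly luciferase on the same plasmid serves as an internal normalisation control.

The insert is the wild-type 3' untranslated region of human RHOC, a Rho-family small GTPase gene. It was cloned by restriction enzyme digestion between the XhoI and NotI sites, both of which are retained. This places the UTR downstream of the luciferase coding sequence, which the record lists as an N-terminal "fusion" supplied by the backbone. In practice the UTR becomes part of the reporter transcript rather than a translated fusion partner. Expression is driven by the SV40 promoter. Because the RHOC 3'UTR is attached to the reporter mRNA, any post-transcriptional regulation acting through that UTR, such as microRNA binding, changes the luciferase output relative to the internal control.

The associated publication concerns targets of miR-302 and miR-372 in the reprogramming of human fibroblasts to induced pluripotent stem cells. This suggests the construct was used in cell-based reporter assays to test whether RHOC is a direct target of these microRNAs. The "wt" label implies comparison with a version carrying mutated sites, although the record does not describe one. The insert size is also not stated.
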