Addgene plasmid #31884: psiCHECK-2-Rhoc-wt_3'UTR
Depositing lab: Robert Blelloch. Depositing organization: University of California, San Francisco (UCSF). Publication: Multiple targets of miR-302 and miR-372 promote reprogramming of human fibroblasts to induced pluripotent stem cells. Subramanyam D, Lamouille S, Judson RL, Liu JY, Bucay N, Derynck R, Blelloch R. Nat Biotechnol. 2011 May;29(5):443-8. Epub 2011 Apr 13. 10.1038/nbt.1862 PubMed 21490602.
Backbone
  Vector backbone: psiCHECK-2
  Backbone size w/o insert (bp): 6273
  Vector type: Mammalian Expression, Luciferase
Growth in bacteria
  Bacterial resistance: Ampicillin, 100 μg/mL
  Growth temperature: 37°C
  Growth strain: DH5alpha
  Copy number: High Copy
Gene/Insert
  Gene/Insert name: Rhoc wild-type 3'UTR
  Species: H. sapiens (human)
  Entrez Gene: RHOC (a.k.a. ARH9, ARHC, H9, RHOH9)
  Promoter: SV40
  Tag / fusion protein: Luciferase (N terminal on backbone)
  Cloning method: Restriction Enzyme; 5′ cloning site XhoI (not destroyed); 3′ cloning site NotI (not destroyed)
  Sequencing primers: 5′ psiCHECK2-F
Terms and licenses: Academic/Nonprofit Terms; Industry Terms: Not Available to Industry
How to cite: psiCHECK-2-Rhoc-wt_3'UTR was a gift from Robert Blelloch (Addgene plasmid # 31884 ; http://n2t.net/addgene:31884 ; RRID:Addgene_31884)
